>Addgene plasmid #77598 | LTK gRNA (BRDN0001148067) | addgene full sequence | sequence record 188074 | Addgene Assembled Sequence
CCCGGGTGCAAAGATGGATAAAGTTTTAAACAGAGAGGAATCTTTGCAGCTAATGGACCTTCTAGGTCTT
GAAAGGAGTGGGAATTGGCTCCGGTGCCCGTCAGTGGGCAGAGCGCACATCGCCCACAGTCCCCGAGAAG
TTGGGGGGAGGGGTCGGCAATTGATCCGGTGCCTAGAGAAGGTGGCGCGGGGTAAACTGGGAAAGTGATG
TCGTGTACTGGCTCCGCCTTTTTCCCGAGGGTGGGGGAGAACCGTATATAAGTGCAGTAGTCGCCGTGAA
CGTTCTTTTTCGCAACGGGTTTGCCGCCAGAACACAGGTAAGTGCCGTGTGTGGTTCCCGCGGGCCTGGC
CTCTTTACGGGTTATGGCCCTTGCGTGCCTTGAATTACTTCCACCTGGCTGCAGTACGTGATTCTTGATC
CCGAGCTTCGGGTTGGAAGTGGGTGGGAGAGTTCGAGGCCTTGCGCTTAAGGAGCCCCTTCGCCTCGTGC
TTGAGTTGAGGCCTGGCCTGGGCGCTGGGGCCGCCGCGTGCGAATCTGGTGGCACCTTCGCGCCTGTCTC
GCTGCTTTCGATAAGTCTCTAGCCATTTAAAATTTTTGATGACCTGCTGCGACGCTTTTTTTCTGGCAAG
ATAGTCTTGTAAATGCGGGCCAAGATCTGCACACTGGTATTTCGGTTTTTGGGGCCGCGGGCGGCGACGG
GGCCCGTGCGTCCCAGCGCACATGTTCGGCGAGGCGGGGCCTGCGAGCGCGGCCACCGAGAATCGGACGG
GGGTAGTCTCAAGCTGGCCGGCCTGCTCTGGTGCCTGGCCTCGCGCCGCCGTGTATCGCCCCGCCCTGGG
CGGCAAGGCTGGCCCGGTCGGCACCAGTTGCGTGAGCGGAAAGATGGCCGCTTCCCGGCCCTGCTGCAGG
GAGCTCAAAATGGAGGACGCGGCGCTCGGGAGAGCGGGCGGGTGAGTCACCCACACAAAGGAAAAGGGCC
TTTCCGTCCTCAGCCGTCGCTTCATGTGACTCCACGGAGTACCGGGCGCCGTCCAGGCACCTCGATTAGT
TCTCGAGCTTTTGGAGTACGTCGTCTTTAGGTTGGGGGGAGGGGTTTTATGCGATGGAGTTTCCCCACAC
TGAGTGGGTGGAGACTGAAGTTAGGCCAGCTTGGCACTTGATGTAATTCTCCTTGGAATTTGCCCTTTTT
GAGTTTGGATCTTGGTTCATTCTCAAGCCTCAGACAGTGGTTCAAAGTTTTTTTCTTCCATTTCAGGTGT
CGTGACGTACGGCCACCATGACCGAGTACAAGCCCACGGTGCGCCTCGCCACCCGCGACGACGTCCCCAG
GGCCGTACGCACCCTCGCCGCCGCGTTCGCCGACTACCCCGCCACGCGCCACACCGTCGATCCGGACCGC
CACATCGAGCGGGTCACCGAGCTGCAAGAACTCTTCCTCACGCGCGTCGGGCTCGACATCGGCAAGGTGT
GGGTCGCGGACGACGGCGCCGCCGTGGCGGTCTGGACCACGCCGGAGAGCGTCGAAGCGGGGGCGGTGTT
CGCCGAGATCGGCCCGCGCATGGCCGAGTTGAGCGGTTCCCGGCTGGCCGCGCAGCAACAGATGGAAGGC
CTCCTGGCGCCGCACCGGCCCAAGGAGCCCGCGTGGTTCCTGGCCACCGTCGGAGTCTCGCCCGACCACC
AGGGCAAGGGTCTGGGCAGCGCCGTCGTGCTCCCCGGAGTGGAGGCGGCCGAGCGCGCCGGGGTGCCCGC
CTTCCTGGAGACCTCCGCGCCCCGCAACCTCCCCTTCTACGAGCGGCTCGGCTTCACCGTCACCGCCGAC
GTCGAGGTGCCCGAAGGACCGCGCACCTGGTGCATGACCCGCAAGCCCGGTGCCTGAACGCGTTAAGTCG
ACAATCAACCTCTGGATTACAAAATTTGTGAAAGATTGACTGGTATTCTTAACTATGTTGCTCCTTTTAC
GCTATGTGGATACGCTGCTTTAATGCCTTTGTATCATGCTATTGCTTCCCGTATGGCTTTCATTTTCTCC
TCCTTGTATAAATCCTGGTTGCTGTCTCTTTATGAGGAGTTGTGGCCCGTTGTCAGGCAACGTGGCGTGG
TGTGCACTGTGTTTGCTGACGCAACCCCCACTGGTTGGGGCATTGCCACCACCTGTCAGCTCCTTTCCGG
GACTTTCGCTTTCCCCCTCCCTATTGCCACGGCGGAACTCATCGCCGCCTGCCTTGCCCGCTGCTGGACA
GGGGCTCGGCTGTTGGGCACTGACAATTCCGTGGTGTTGTCGGGGAAATCATCGTCCTTTCCTTGGCTGC
TCGCCTGTGTTGCCACCTGGATTCTGCGCGGGACGTCCTTCTGCTACGTCCCTTCGGCCCTCAATCCAGC
GGACCTTCCTTCCCGCGGCCTGCTGCCGGCTCTGCGGCCTCTTCCGCGTCTTCGCCTTCGCCCTCAGACG
AGTCGGATCTCCCTTTGGGCCGCCTCCCCGCGTCGACTTTAAGACCAATGACTTACAAGGCAGCTGTAGA
TCTTAGCCACTTTTTAAAAGAAAAGGGGGGACTGGAAGGGCTAATTCACTCCCAACGAAGACAAGATCTG
CTTTTTGCTTGTACTGGGTCTCTCTGGTTAGACCAGATCTGAGCCTGGGAGCTCTCTGGCTAACTAGGGA
ACCCACTGCTTAAGCCTCAATAAAGCTTGCCTTGAGTGCTTCAAGTAGTGTGTGCCCGTCTGTTGTGTGA
CTCTGGTAACTAGAGATCCCTCAGACCCTTTTAGTCAGTGTGGAAAATCTCTAGCAGTACGTATAGTAGT
TCATGTCATCTTATTATTCAGTATTTATAACTTGCAAAGAAATGAATATCAGAGAGTGAGAGGAACTTGT
TTATTGCAGCTTATAATGGTTACAAATAAAGCAATAGCATCACAAATTTCACAAATAAAGCATTTTTTTC
ACTGCATTCTAGTTGTGGTTTGTCCAAACTCATCAATGTATCTTATCATGTCTGGCTCTAGCTATCCCGC
CCCTAACTCCGCCCATCCCGCCCCTAACTCCGCCCAGTTCCGCCCATTCTCCGCCCCATGGCTGACTAAT
TTTTTTTATTTATGCAGAGGCCGAGGCCGCCTCGGCCTCTGAGCTATTCCAGAAGTAGTGAGGAGGCTTT
TTTGGAGGCCTAGGGACGTACCCAATTCGCCCTATAGTGAGTCGTATTACGCGCGCTCACTGGCCGTCGT
TTTACAACGTCGTGACTGGGAAAACCCTGGCGTTACCCAACTTAATCGCCTTGCAGCACATCCCCCTTTC
GCCAGCTGGCGTAATAGCGAAGAGGCCCGCACCGATCGCCCTTCCCAACAGTTGCGCAGCCTGAATGGCG
AATGGG
[124 nt withheld, positions 3367-3490]
C
[91 nt withheld, positions 3492-3582]
A
[49 nt withheld, positions 3584-3632]
CCTTTGACGTTGGAGTCCACGTTCTTT
[37 nt withheld, positions 3660-3696]
ACCCTATCTCGGTCTATTCTTTTGATTTATAAGGGATTTTGCCGATTTCGGCCTATTGGTTAAAAAATGA
GCTGATTTAACAAAAATTTAACGCGAATTTTAACAAAATATTAACGCTTACAATTTAGGTGGCACTTTTC
GGGGAAATGTGCGCGGAACCCCTATTTGTTTATTTTTCTAAATACATTCAAATATGTATCCGCTCATGAG
ACAATAACCCTGATAAATGCTTCAATAATATTGAAAAAGGAAGAGTATGAGTATTCAACATTTCCGTGTC
GCCCTTATTCCCTTTTTTGCGGCATTTTGCCTTCCTGTTTTTGCTCACCCAGAAACGCTGGTGAAAGTAA
AAGATGCTGAAGATCAGTTGGGTGCACGAGTGGGTTACATCGAACTGGATCTCAACAGCGGTAAGATCCT
TGAGAGTTTTCGCCCCGAAGAACGTTTTCCAATGATGAGCACTTTTAAAGTTCTGCTATGTGGCGCGGTA
TTATCCCGTATTGACGCCGGGCAAGAGCAACTCGGTCGCCGCATACACTATTCTCAGAATGACTTGGTTG
AGTACTCACCAGTCACAGAAAAGCATCTTACGGATGGCATGACAGTAAGAGAATTATGCAGTGCTGCCAT
AACCATGAGTGATAACACTGCGGCCAACTTACTTCTGACAACGATCGGAGGACCGAAGGAGCTAACCGCT
TTTTTGCACAACATGGGGGATCATGTAACTCGCCTTGATCGTTGGGAACCGGAGCTGAATGAAGCCATAC
CAAACGACGAGCGTGACACCACGATGCCTGTAGCAATGGCAACAACGTTGCGCAAACTATTAACTGGCGA
ACTACTTACTCTAGCTTCCCGGCAACAATTAATAGACTGGATGGAGGCGGATAAAGTTGCAGGACCACTT
CTGCGCTCGGCCCTTCCGGCTGGCTGGTTTATTGCTGATAAATCTGGAGCCGGTGAGCGTGGGTCTCGCG
GTATCATTGCAGCACTGGGGCCAGATGGTAAGCCCTCCCGTATCGTAGTTATCTACACGACGGGGAGTCA
GGCAACTATGGATGAACGAAATAGACAGATCGCTGAGATAGGTGCCTCACTGATTAAGCATTGGTAACTG
TCAGACCAAGTTTACTCATATATACTTTAGATTGATTTAAAACTTCATTTTTAATTTAAAAGGATCTAGG
TGAAGATCCTTTTTGATAATCTCATGACCAAAATCCCTTAACGTGAGTTTTCGTTCCACTGAGCGTCAGA
CCCCGTAGAAAAGATCAAAGGATCTTCTTGAGATCCTTTTTTTCTGCGCGTAATCTGCTGCTTGCAAACA
AAAAAACCACCGCTACCAGCGGTGGTTTGTTTGCCGGATCAAGAGCTACCAACTCTTTTTCCGAAGGTAA
CTGGCTTCAGCAGAGCGCAGATACCAAATACTGTTCTTCTAGTGTAGCCGTAGTTAGGCCACCACTTCAA
GAACTCTGTAGCACCGCCTACATACCTCGCTCTGCTAATCCTGTTACCAGTGGCTGCTGCCAGTGGCGAT
AAGTCGTGTCTTACCGGGTTGGACTCAAGACGATAGTTACCGGATAAGGCGCAGCGGTCGGGCTGAACGG
GGGGTTCGTGCACACAGCCCAGCTTGGAGCGAACGACCTACACCGAACTGAGATACCTACAGCGTGAGCT
ATGAGAAAGCGCCACGCTTCCCGAAGGGAGAAAGGCGGACAGGTATCCGGTAAGCGGCAGGGTCGGAACA
GGAGAGCGCACGAGGGAGCTTCCAGGGGGAAACGCCTGGTATCTTTATAGTCCTGTCGGGTTTCGCCACC
TCTGACTTGAGCGTCGATTTTTGTGATGCTCGTCAGGGGGGCGGAGCCTATGGAAAAACGCCAGCAACGC
GGCCTTTTTACGGTTCCTGGCCTTTTGCTGGCCTTTTGCTCACATGTTCTTTCCTGCGTTATCCCCTGAT
TCTGTGGATAACCGTATTACCGCCTTTGAGTGAGCTGATACCGCTCGCCGCAGCCGAACGACCGAGCGCA
GCGAGTCAGTGAGCGAGGAAGCGGAAGAGCGCCCAATACGCAAACCGCCTCTCCCCGCGCGTTGGCCGAT
TCATTAATGCAGCTGGCACGACAGGTTTCCCGACTGGAAAGCGGGCAGTGAGCGCAACGCAATTAATGTG
AGTTAGCTCACTCATTAGGCACCCCAGGCTTTACACTTTATGCTTCCGGCTCGTATGTTGTGTGGAATTG
TGAGCGGATAACAATTTCACACAGGAAACAGCTATGACCATGATTACGCCAAGCGCGCAATTAACCCTCA
CTAAAGGGAACAAAAGCTGGAGCTGCAAGCTTAATGTAGTCTTATGCAATACTCTTGTAGTCTTGCAACA
TGGTAACGATGAGTTAGCAACATGCCTTACAAGGAGAGAAAAAGCACCGTGCATGCCGATTGGTGGAAGT
AAGGTGGTACGATCGTGCCTTATTAGGAAGGCAACAGACGGGTCTGACATGGATTGGACGAACCACTGAA
TTGCCGCATTGCAGAGATATTGTATTTAAGTGCCTAGCTCGATACATAAACGGGTCTCTCTGGTTAGACC
AGATCTGAGCCTGGGAGCTCTCTGGCTAACTAGGGAACCCACTGCTTAAGCCTCAATAAAGCTTGCCTTG
AGTGCTTCAAGTAGTGTGTGCCCGTCTGTTGTGTGACTCTGGTAACTAGAGATCCCTCAGACCCTTTTAG
TCAGTGTGGAAAATCTCTAGCAGTGGCGCCCGAACAGGGACTTGAAAGCGAAAGGGAAACCAGAGGAGCT
CTCTCGACGCAGGACTCGGCTTGCTGAAGCGCGCACGGCAAGAGGCGAGGGGCGGCGACTGGTGAGTACG
CCAAAAATTTTGACTAGCGGAGGCTAGAAGGAGAGAGATGGGTGCGAGAGCGTCAGTATTAAGCGGGGGA
GAATTAGATCGCGATGGGAAAAAATTCGGTTAAGGCCAGGGGGAAAGAAAAAATATAAATTAAAACATAT
AGTATGGGCAAGCAGGGAGCTAGAACGATTCGCAGTTAATCCTGGCCTGTTAGAAACATCAGAAGGCTGT
AGACAAATACTGGGACAGCTACAACCATCCCTTCAGACAGGATCAGAAGAACTTAGATCATTATATAATA
CAGTAGCAACCCTCTATTGTGTGCATCAAAGGATAGAGATAAAAGACACCAAGGAAGCTTTAGACAAGAT
AGAGGAAGAGCAAAACAAAAGTAAGACCACCGCACAGCAAGCGGCCGCTGATCTTCAGACCTGGAGGAGG
AGATATGAGGGACAATTGGAGAAGTGAATTATATAAATATAAAGTAGTAAAAATTGAACCATTAGGAGTA
GCACCCACCAAGGCAAAGAGAAGAGTGGTGCAGAGAGAAAAAAGAGCAGTGGGAATAGGAGCTTTGTTCC
TTGGGTTCTTGGGAGCAGCAGGAAGCACTATGGGCGCAGCGTCAATGACGCTGACGGTACAGGCCAGACA
ATTATTGTCTGGTATAGTGCAGCAGCAGAACAATTTGCTGAGGGCTATTGAGGCGCAACAGCATCTGTTG
CAACTCACAGTCTGGGGCATCAAGCAGCTCCAGGCAAGAATCCTGGCTGTGGAAAGATACCTAAAGGATC
AACAGCTCCTGGGGATTTGGGGTTGCTCTGGAAAACTCATTTGCACCACTGCTGTGCCTTGGAATGCTAG
TTGGAGTAATAAATCTCTGGAACAGATTTGGAATCACACGACCTGGATGGAGTGGGACAGAGAAATTAAC
AATTACACAAGCTTAATACACTCCTTAATTGAAGAATCGCAAAACCAGCAAGAAAAGAATGAACAAGAAT
TATTGGAATTAGATAAATGGGCAAGTTTGTGGAATTGGTTTAACATAACAAATTGGCTGTGGTATATAAA
ATTATTCATAATGATAGTAGGAGGCTTGGTAGGTTTAAGAATAGTTTTTGCTGTACTTTCTATAGTGAAT
AGAGTTAGGCAGGGATATTCACCATTATCGTTTCAGACCCACCTCCCAACCCCGAGGGGACCCAGAGAGG
GCCTATTTCCCATGATTCCTTCATATTTGCATATACGATACAAGGCTGTTAGAGAGATAATTAGAATTAA
TTTGACTGTAAACACAAAGATATTAGTACAAAATACGTGACGTAGAAAGTAATAATTTCTTGGGTAGTTT
GCAGTTTTAAAATTATGTTTTAAAATGGACTATCATATGCTTACCGTAACTTGAAAGTATTTCGATTTCT
TGGCTTTATATATCTTGTGGAAAGGACGAAACACCGAGCACGTACCCGGAAAACGTGTTTTAGAGCTAGA
AATAGCAAGTTAAAATAAGGCTAGTCCGTTATCAACTTGAAAAAGTGGCACCGAGTCGGTGCTTTTTTAA
GCTTGGCGTAACTAGATCTTGAGACAAATGGCAGTATTCATCCACAATTTTAAAAGAAAAGGGGGGATTG
GGGGGTACAGTGCAGGGGAAAGAATAGTAGACATAATAGCAACAGACATACAAACTAAAGAATTACAAAA
ACAAATTACAAAAATTCAAAATTTTCGGGTTTATTACAGGGACAGCAGAGATCCACTTTGGCGCCGGCTC
GAGGGGG
Features (pLannotate 1.2.2; 29 found; start..end, strand, type, name):
     14..80      +  CDS            small t antigen (fragment): SV40 (simian virus 40) small t antigen
    106..317     +  promoter       EF-1α core promoter: core promoter for human elongation factor EF-1α
    318..1256    +  intron         EF-1α intron A: intron upstream of the start codon of human EF-1α
   1278..1877    +  CDS            PuroR (fragment): puromycin N-acetyltransferase; pac from Streptomyces; confers resistance to puromycin
   1893..2481    +  misc_feature   WPRE: woodchuck hepatitis virus posttranscriptional regulatory element
   2532..2551    +  misc_feature   cPPT/CTS (fragment): central polypurine tract and central termination sequence of HIV-1
   2553..2786    +  LTR            3' LTR (ΔU3): self-inactivating 3' long terminal repeat (LTR) from HIV-1
   2864..2985    +  polyA_signal   SV40 poly(A) signal: SV40 polyadenylation signal
   3025..3160    +  rep_origin     SV40 ori: SV40 origin of replication
   3181..3199    -  promoter       T7 promoter: promoter for bacteriophage T7 RNA polymerase
   3207..3362    +  CDS            lacZα (fragment): LacZα fragment of β-galactosidase; lacZ fragment
   3367..3795    +  rep_origin     f1 ori (sequence partly withheld): f1 bacteriophage origin of replication; arrow indicates direction of (+) strand synthesis
   3848..3952    +  promoter       AmpR promoter: bla
   3953..4813    +  CDS            AmpR: β-lactamase; bla; confers resistance to ampicillin, carbenicillin, and related antibiotics
   4984..5572    +  rep_origin     ori: high-copy-number ColE1/pMB1/pBR322/pUC origin of replication
   5755..5847    +  CDS            lacI (fragment): lac repressor; lacI; The lac repressor binds to the lac operator to inhibit transcription in E. coli. This inhibition can be relieved by adding lactose or isopropyl-β-D-thiogalactopyranoside (IPTG).
   5860..5881    +  protein_bind   CAP binding site: CAP binding activates transcription in the presence of cAMP. E. coli catabolite activator protein
   5896..5926    +  promoter       lac promoter: promoter for the E. coli lac operon
   5934..5950    +  protein_bind   lac operator: The lac repressor binds to the lac operator to inhibit transcription in E. coli. This inhibition can be relieved by adding lactose or isopropyl-β-D-thiogalactopyranoside (IPTG). lac repressor encoded by lacI
   5995..6013    +  promoter       T3 promoter: promoter for bacteriophage T3 RNA polymerase
   6041..6267    +  promoter       RSV promoter: Rous sarcoma virus enhancer/promoter
   6268..6448    +  LTR            5' LTR (truncated): truncated 5' long terminal repeat (LTR) from HIV-1
   6495..6620    +  misc_feature   HIV-1 Ψ: packaging signal of human immunodeficiency virus type 1
   6604..6967    +  CDS            HIV-1 gag (fragment): gag protein from human immunodeficiency virus 1; gag
   7113..7346    +  misc_feature   RRE: The Rev response element (RRE) of HIV-1 allows for Rev-dependent mRNA export from the nucleus to the cytoplasm.
   7723..7749    +  CDS            Rev (fragment): human immunodeficiency virus 1 (HIV-1) Rev protein; rev; enhances nuclear export of unspliced and incompletely spliced viral mRNAs
   7753..7993    +  promoter       U6 promoter: RNA polymerase III promoter for human U6 snRNA
   8023..8098    +  misc_RNA       gRNA scaffold: guide RNA scaffold for the Streptococcus pyogenes CRISPR/Cas9 system
   8154..8271    +  misc_feature   cPPT/CTS: central polypurine tract and central termination sequence of HIV-1
