[The description below was written by a language model from this plasmid's Addgene catalogue record and pLannotate feature annotations shown in this document.]
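Description:
LTK gRNA (BRDN0001148067) is a third-generation lentiviral guide RNA plasmid built on the lentiGuide-Puro backbone and designed to target the human LTK gene (also known as TYK1), a member of the kinome covered by the pooled gRNA library from which this clone derives. In bacteria it is propagated from a high-copy ColE1/pUC-type origin under ampicillin selection (AmpR). The backbone also carries an f1 origin, an SV40 origin and poly(A) signal, and remnants of lac and phage promoter elements.

The transfer cassette begins with an RSV promoter fused to a truncated HIV-1 5' LTR, which drives Tat-independent transcription of the viral genome in packaging cells. This is followed by the Ψ packaging signal with a partial gag sequence, the RRE for Rev-dependent nuclear export, and a cPPT/CTS. Within this frame, a human U6 RNA polymerase III promoter expresses the LTK-specific spacer joined to the Streptococcus pyogenes Cas9 guide RNA scaffold. Downstream, the EF-1α core promoter with its intron A drives puromycin N-acetyltransferase so that transduced mammalian cells can be selected with puromycin. A WPRE enhances transcript expression, and a self-inactivating ΔU3 3' LTR closes the provirus.

The guide was designed against several LTK reference transcripts. The plasmid does not encode Cas9, so it is intended for use alongside a separate Cas9 lentiviral vector or in cells that already express Cas9, typically for CRISPR knockout of LTK. The 8,323 nt feature table is consistent with the catalogue description.
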