Addgene plasmid #77598: LTK gRNA (BRDN0001148067)
Purpose: 3rd generation lentiviral gRNA plasmid targeting human LTK
Depositing lab: John Doench & David Root. Depositing organization: Broad Institute. Publication: Optimized sgRNA design to maximize activity and minimize off-target effects of CRISPR-Cas9. Doench JG, Fusi N, Sullender M, Hegde M, Vaimberg EW, Donovan KF, Smith I, Tothova Z, Wilen C, Orchard R, Virgin HW, Listgarten J, Root DE. Nat Biotechnol. 2016 Jan 18. doi: 10.1038/nbt.3437. PubMed 26780180.
Backbone
  Vector backbone: lentiGuide-Puro
  Backbone manufacturer: Zhang Lab (Addgene plasmid # 52963)
  Vector type: Mammalian Expression, Lentiviral, CRISPR
  Selectable markers: Puromycin
Growth in bacteria
  Bacterial resistance: Ampicillin, 100 μg/mL
  Growth temperature: 37°C
  Growth strain: DH5alpha
  Copy number: High Copy
Gene/Insert
  Gene/Insert name: LTK (alt names: LTK; NM_001135685.1)
  gRNA/shRNA sequence: AGCACGTACCCGGAAAACGT
  Species: H. sapiens (human)
  Entrez Gene: LTK (a.k.a. TYK1)
  Promoter: hU6
  Cloning method: Unknown
  Sequencing primers: 5′ U6-F; 3′ pS2-R
Terms and licenses: Academic/Nonprofit Terms; Industry Terms: Not Available to Industry
Depositor comments: The gRNA was designed to target the following Genbank reference sequence(s): NM_001135685.1,NM_002344.5,NM_206961.3. Note that this plasmid does NOT contain Cas9. It should be used in conjunction with lentiCas9-Blast (Addgene #52962) or otherwise with cell lines already expressing Cas9. Browse the full kinome gRNA library at http://www.addgene.org/pooled-library/broadgpp-human-kinome/ or visit http://www.broadinstitute.org/rnai/public/ for detailed protocols and information.
How to cite: LTK gRNA (BRDN0001148067) was a gift from John Doench & David Root (Addgene plasmid # 77598 ; http://n2t.net/addgene:77598 ; RRID:Addgene_77598)
