>Addgene plasmid #77598 | LTK gRNA (BRDN0001148067) | depositor partial sequence | sequence record 145058 | Target Sequence
AGCACGTACCCGGAAAACGT
