>Addgene plasmid #77598 | LTK gRNA (BRDN0001148067) | addgene partial sequence | sequence record 188073 | hU6-F
TAGAAAGTAATAATTTCTTGGGTAGTTTGCAGTTTTAAAATTATGTTTTAAAATGGACTATCATATGCTT
ACCGTAACTTGAAAGTATTTCGATTTCTTGGCTTTATATATCTTGTGGAAAGGACGAAACACCGAGCACG
TACCCGGAAAACGTGTTTTAGAGCTAGAAATAGCAAGTTAAAATAAGGCTAGTCCGTTATCAACTTGAAA
AAGTGGCACCGAGTCGGTGCTTTTTTAAGCTTGGCGTAACTAGATCTTGAGACAAATGGCAGTATTCATC
CACAATTTTAAAAGAAAAGGGGGGATTGGGGGGTACAGTGCAGGGGAAAGAATAGTAGACATAATAGCAA
CAGACATACAAACTAAAGAATTACAAAAACAAATTACAAAAATTCAAAATTTTCGGGTTTATTACAGGGA
CAGCAGAGATCCACTTTGGCGCCGGCTCGAGGGGGCCCGGGTGCAAAGATGGATAAAGTTTTAAACAGAG
AGGAATCTTTGCAGCTAATGGACCTTCTAGGTCTTGAAAGGAGTGGGAATTGGCTCCGGTGCCCGTCAGT
GGGCAGAGCG
